>Addgene plasmid #54147 | mEmerald-RatLC3B-C-7 | addgene partial sequence | sequence record 93184 | EGFP-C 5'-CATGGTCCTGCTGGAGTTCGTG-3'
GACGAGCTGTACAAGTCCGGACTCAGATCCTCTAGA
[423 nt withheld, positions 37-459]
TGACAGACATACAGCCACTTCCAACTAAAGCAAGCCTCTGCTCCCTGCTACCTGCATGGAGCCCACTGTG
ACACTCAGACCATCCCCGGTCACTCACTCACTCGTGTCTGAGAATCTCAGTGAGAGCTGCCTCTGTCACG
GACGGAAGCCAACACAGCCACCTCTCGACCTGGCTCCCCACAGCACCCACCCTCCCTGCATGCAGCTGTC
CCTGCTAACCCCCAATGTTATGTTACACTGTGTAAGTCCCCACTGCTGCCGTGTGTGGGTTGTGTACGTC
GTCATGTCCCTGGTTTATAACTATGGTGCGAATTCACGCGTGGTACCTCTAGCTAGAGTCGACGGTACCG
CGGGCCCGGGATCCACCGGATCTAGATAACTGATCATAATCAGCCATACCACAT
