[The description below was written by a language model from this plasmid's Addgene catalogue record.]
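Description:
mEmerald-RatLC3B-C-7 is a mammalian expression plasmid built on the mEmerald-C1 backbone (about 4.75 kb without insert), a C1-style fluorescent protein fusion vector. It is maintained in E. coli as a high-copy plasmid under kanamycin selection. It also carries a neomycin resistance marker, so transfected mammalian cells can be selected with G418. The record does not include a feature table, so elements such as the replication origins are not itemised. The listed 3′ sequencing primer does indicate an SV40 polyadenylation signal downstream of the expression cassette.

The payload is the rat (R. norvegicus) LC3B coding sequence, also known as microtubule-associated proteins 1A and 1B light chain 3. It is expressed from the CMV promoter as a fusion with mEmerald at its N-terminus. mEmerald is a bright green GFP variant, recorded here with excitation at 487 nm and emission at 509 nm. The "C-7" in the name probably refers to the C-type vector format and a linker between the two proteins, but the record does not define it, and the cloning method is listed as unknown. Placing the fluorescent protein at the N-terminus leaves the LC3B C-terminus free, which is where LC3 is generally known to be processed and lipidated for attachment to autophagosome membranes.

The depositor classifies the fusion as a localization marker for a microtubule-binding protein. The associated publication concerns degradation of internalized gap junctions by autophagy. This fits the common use of fluorescent LC3 fusions to visualise autophagosomes by live- or fixed-cell fluorescence microscopy.
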