Addgene plasmid #54147: mEmerald-RatLC3B-C-7
Purpose: Localization: Microtubule-Binding Protein, Excitation: 487, Emission: 509
Depositing lab: Michael Davidson. Depositing organization: Florida State University, Tallahassee. Publication: Internalized gap junctions are degraded by autophagy. Fong JT, Kells RM, Gumpert AM, Marzillier JY, Davidson MW, Falk MM. Autophagy. 2012 May 1;8(5):794-811. doi: 10.4161/auto.19390. Epub 2012 May 1. PubMed 22635056.
Backbone
  Vector backbone: mEmerald-C1
  Backbone size w/o insert (bp): 4750
  Vector type: Mammalian Expression
  Selectable markers: Neomycin (select with G418)
Growth in bacteria
  Bacterial resistance: Kanamycin, 50 μg/mL
  Growth temperature: 37°C
  Growth strain: DH5alpha
  Copy number: High Copy
Gene/Insert
  Gene/Insert name: RatLC3B (alt names: Microtubule-associated proteins 1A and 1B light chain 3; U05784.1)
  Species: R. norvegicus (rat)
  Promoter: CMV
  Tag / fusion protein: mEmerald (N terminal on backbone)
  Cloning method: Unknown
  Sequencing primers: 5′ CMV-F; 3′ SV40pA-R
Terms and licenses: Academic/Nonprofit Terms; Industry Terms
Depositor comments: Microtubule-associated proteins 1A and 1B light chain 3. Excitation = 487; Emission = 509. Localization data: Microtubule-Binding Protein
How to cite: mEmerald-RatLC3B-C-7 was a gift from Michael Davidson (Addgene plasmid # 54147 ; http://n2t.net/addgene:54147 ; RRID:Addgene_54147)
